Addgene plasmid #53412: CALCR-bio-His
Purpose: Expresses full-length Calcitonin receptor ectodomain in mammalian cells. C-terminal rat Cd4d3+4 tag, biotinylation sequence and His tag.
Depositing lab: Gavin Wright. Depositing organization: Wellcome Sanger Institute. Publication: A human platelet receptor protein microarray identifies FcepsilonR1alpha as an activating PEAR1 ligand. Sun Y, Vandenbriele C, Kauskot A, Verhamme P, Hoylaerts MF, Wright GJ. Mol Cell Proteomics. 2015 Feb 23. pii: mcp.M114.046946. 10.1074/mcp.M114.046946 PubMed 25713122.
Backbone
  Vector backbone: pTT3
  Backbone manufacturer: Yves Durocher, NRC
  Backbone size w/o insert (bp): 6618
  Modifications to backbone: Rat CD4 d3+4, enzymatic biotinylation sequence, linker and His tag (CD4d3+4-BioLHis).
  Vector type: Mammalian Expression
Growth in bacteria
  Bacterial resistance: Ampicillin, 100 μg/mL
  Growth temperature: 37°C
  Growth strain: Top10
  Copy number: High Copy
Gene/Insert
  Gene/Insert name: CALCR (alt name: Calcitonin receptor precursor)
  Species: H. sapiens (human)
  Insert size (bp): 2231
  Entrez Gene: CALCR (a.k.a. CRT, CT-R, CTR, CTR1)
  Promoter: CMV
  Tag / fusion protein: rat CD4 d3+4 (C terminal on backbone); enzymatic biotinylation sequence (C terminal on backbone); His tag (C terminal on backbone)
  Cloning method: Restriction Enzyme; 5′ cloning site NotI (not destroyed); 3′ cloning site AscI (not destroyed)
  Sequencing primers: 5′ CMV-fwd
Resource information
  A portion of this plasmid was derived from a plasmid made by: Insert was chemically synthesised.
Terms and licenses: Academic/Nonprofit Terms; Industry Terms: Not Available to Industry
Depositor comments: Article ref 91
How to cite: CALCR-bio-His was a gift from Gavin Wright (Addgene plasmid # 53412 ; http://n2t.net/addgene:53412 ; RRID:Addgene_53412)
