[The description below was written by a language model from this plasmid's Addgene catalogue record and pLannotate feature annotations shown in this document.]
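Description:
CALCR-bio-His is a mammalian expression plasmid built on the pTT3 backbone for producing the extracellular region of the human calcitonin receptor (CALCR) as a soluble, tagged recombinant protein. It is propagated in E. coli through a high-copy ColE1/pUC-type origin with ampicillin selection (AmpR/β-lactamase). It also carries a fragment of the Epstein-Barr virus oriP, which supports episomal maintenance and higher transient yields in cells that supply EBNA1. Remnants of lac regulatory elements and other short bacterial fragments appear to be backbone carry-over with no stated role.

Expression is driven by the CMV enhancer and immediate early promoter. This is followed by adenovirus-derived leader and splice sequences, and the annotated PTP fragment on the opposite strand most likely reflects this adenoviral region rather than a real coding unit. A chimeric intron fragment comes next, and transcripts end at a rabbit β-globin polyadenylation signal. The chemically synthesised insert sits between retained NotI and AscI sites. An annotated match to a mouse immunoglobulin heavy chain signal sequence lies just upstream of the CALCR segment.

The CALCR coding region runs in frame into rat CD4 domains 3 and 4. According to the catalogue entry, these are followed by an enzymatic biotinylation sequence, a linker and a His tag, although the feature table does not annotate those last elements separately. The annotated CALCR fragment is about 450 bp and the whole sequence record is 7,088 nt, which does not fit the listed 2,231 bp insert and 6,618 bp backbone sizes, so the insert figure may include the tag region.

The tags allow purification through the His tag and capture of the biotinylated ectodomain on streptavidin. This suits protein interaction screening, and the associated publication describes a human platelet receptor protein microarray.
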