Features (pLannotate 1.2.2; 19 found; start..end, strand, type, name):
    713..768     +  polyA_signal   β-globin poly(A) signal: rabbit β-globin polyadenylation signal (Gil and Proudfoot, 1987)
   1282..2963    -  rep_origin     oriP (fragment): Epstein-Barr virus oriP replication origin (Yates et al., 2000)
   3090..3194    +  promoter       AmpR promoter: bla
   3195..4055    +  CDS            AmpR: β-lactamase; bla; confers resistance to ampicillin, carbenicillin, and related antibiotics
   4226..4814    +  rep_origin     ori: high-copy-number ColE1/pMB1/pBR322/pUC origin of replication
   4997..5089    +  CDS            lacI (fragment): lac repressor; lacI; The lac repressor binds to the lac operator to inhibit transcription in E. coli. This inhibition can be relieved by adding lactose or isopropyl-β-D-thiogalactopyranoside (IPTG).
   5102..5123    +  protein_bind   CAP binding site: CAP binding activates transcription in the presence of cAMP. E. coli catabolite activator protein
   5138..5168    +  promoter       lac promoter: promoter for the E. coli lac operon
   5176..5192    +  protein_bind   lac operator: The lac repressor binds to the lac operator to inhibit transcription in E. coli. This inhibition can be relieved by adding lactose or isopropyl-β-D-thiogalactopyranoside (IPTG). lac repressor encoded by lacI
   5262..5278    +  promoter       tet promoter (fragment): E. coli promoter for tetracycline efflux protein gene
   5288..5313    -  CDS            bla(M) (fragment): β-lactamase lacking the signal sequence; bla(M); allows cytosolic expression of β-lactamase
   5487..5866    +  enhancer       CMV enhancer: human cytomegalovirus immediate early enhancer
   5868..6067    +  promoter       CMV promoter: human cytomegalovirus (CMV) immediate early promoter
   6135..6173    +  misc_feature   Ad SA (fragment): adenovirus major late transcript splice acceptor (Friedrich and Soriano, 1991)
   6206..6415    -  CDS            PTP (fragment): TERM_ADE02 - Experimental evidence at protein level: Swiss-Prot protein existence level 1. Protein covalently bound to the viral DNA that acts as a primer for viral genomic replication by DNA strand displacement. Assembles on the viral origin of replication in an initiation complex with viral polymerase, DBP, host NFIA and host POU2F1/OCT1. During initiation, the polymerase covalently couples the first dCTP with Ser- 580 of pTP. The terminal protein stimulates the template activity over 20 fold compared to protein-free templates. Neo-synthesized viral genomes are linked to two preterminal prot
   6446..6535    +  intron         chimeric intron (fragment): chimera between introns from adenovirus and immunoglobulin heavy chain genes
   6554..6600    +  CDS            IgH signal sequence (fragment): signal sequence from the mouse immunoglobulin heavy chain variable region
   6631..7080    +  CDS            CALCR (fragment): CALCR_HUMAN - Experimental evidence at protein level: Swiss-Prot protein existence level 1. [Isoform 2]: Receptor for calcitonin but is unable to couple to G proteins and activate adenylyl cyclase (PubMed:7476993). Does not undergo receptor internalization following ligand binding (PubMed:7476993). From Homo sapiens (Human).
   7081..553     +  CDS            Cd4 (fragment) (across the origin): CD4_RAT - Experimental evidence at protein level: Swiss-Prot protein existence level 1. Integral membrane glycoprotein that plays an essential role in the immune response and serves multiple functions in responses against both external and internal offenses. In T-cells, functions primarily as a coreceptor for MHC class II molecule:peptide complex. The antigens presented by class II peptides are derived from extracellular proteins while class I peptides are derived from cytosolic proteins. Interacts simultaneously with the T-cell receptor (TCR) and the MHC class II presented by antigen presenti
>Addgene plasmid #53412 | CALCR-bio-His | depositor full sequence | sequence record 98757 | CALCR-bio-His sequence 7088 bps
GTCGACCTCCATCACGGCCTATAAGAGTGAGGGGGAGTCAGCGGAGTTCTCCTTCCCACTCAACCTTGGA
GAGGAAAGCCTGCAGGGAGAGTTGAGATGGAAGGCAGAGAAGGCTCCTTCTTCCCAGTCCTGGATCACCT
TCTCCCTAAAGAACCAAAAGGTGTCTGTGCAGAAGTCTACTAGCAACCCCAAGTTCCAGCTGTCCGAAAC
GCTCCCACTCACCCTTCAGATACCCCAGGTCTCCCTTCAGTTTGCTGGTTCTGGCAACCTGACCCTGACT
CTGGACAGAGGGATACTGTATCAGGAAGTGAACCTGGTGGTGATGAAAGTGACTCAGCCCGACAGCAACA
CTTTGACCTGTGAGGTGATGGGACCCACCTCACCCAAGATGAGACTGATCTTGAAGCAGGAGAATCAGGA
GGCCAGGGTCTCCAGGCAGGAGAAAGTGATTCAAGTGCAGGCCCCTGAAGCAGGGGTGTGGCAATGTCTA
CTGAGTGAAGGTGAAGAGGTCAAGATGGACTCCAAGATCCAGGTTTTATCCAAAGGGTTGAATTCCGGCA
GCCTGCACCACATCCTGGACGCCCAGAAGATGCTGTGGAACCACAGGGACAGGAACCTGCCTCCTCTGGC
CCCTCTGGGCCCCCACCACCATCACCACCATTGAGTCTAGACACGTGATTAATTAAGGATCCCCCGACCT
CGACCTCTGGCTAATAAAGGAAATTTATTTTCATTGCAATAGTGTGTTGGAATTTTTTGTGTCTCTCACT
CGGAAGGACATATGGGAGGGCAAATCATTTGGTCGAGATCCCTCGGAGATCTCTAGCTAGAGGATCGATC
CCCGCCCCGGACGAACTAAACCTGACTACGACATCTCTGCCCCTTCTTCGCGGGGCAGTGCATGTAATCC
CTTCAGTTGGTTGGTACAACTTGCCAACTGGGCCCTGTTCCACATGTGACACGGGGGGGGACCAAACACA
AAGGGGTTCTCTGACTGTAGTTGACATCCTTATAAATGGATGTGCACATTTGCCAACACTGAGTGGCTTT
CATCCTGGAGCAGACTTTGCAGTCTGTGGACTGCAACACAACATTGCCTTTATGTGTAACTCTTGGCTGA
AGCTCTTACACCAATGCTGGGGGACATGTACCTCCCAGGGGCCCAGGAAGACTACGGGAGGCTACACCAA
CGTCAATCAGAGGGGCCTGTGTAGCTACCGATAAGCGGACCCTCAAGAGGGCATTAGCAATAGTGTTTAT
AAGGCCCCCTTGTTAACCCTAAACGGGTAGCATATGCTTCCCGGGTAGTAGTATATACTATCCAGACTAA
CCCTAATTCAATAGCATATGTTACCCAACGGGAAGCATATGCTATCGAATTAGGGTTAGTAAAAGGGTCC
TAAGGAACAGCGATATCTCCCACCCCATGAGCTGTCACGGTTTTATTTACATGGGGTCAGGATTCCACGA
GGGTAGTGAACCATTTTAGTCACAAGGGCAGTGGCTGAAGATCAAGGAGCGGGCAGTGAACTCTCCTGAA
TCTTCGCCTGCTTCTTCATTCTCCTTCGTTTAGCTAATAGAATAACTGCTGAGTTGTGAACAGTAAGGTG
TATGTGAGGTGCTCGAAAACAAGGTTTCAGGTGACGCCCCCAGAATAAAATTTGGACGGGGGGTTCAGTG
GTGGCATTGTGCTATGACACCAATATAACCCTCACAAACCCCTTGGGCAATAAATACTAGTGTAGGAATG
AAACATTCTGAATATCTTTAACAATAGAAATCCATGGGGTGGGGACAAGCCGTAAAGACTGGATGTCCAT
CTCACACGAATTTATGGCTATGGGCAACACATAATCCTAGTGCAATATGATACTGGGGTTATTAAGATGT
GTCCCAGGCAGGGACCAAGACAGGTGAACCATGTTGTTACACTCTATTTGTAACAAGGGGAAAGAGAGTG
GACGCCGACAGCAGCGGACTCCACTGGTTGTCTCTAACACCCCCGAAAATTAAACGGGGCTCCACGCCAA
TGGGGCCCATAAACAAAGACAAGTGGCCACTCTTTTTTTTGAAATTGTGGAGTGGGGGCACGCGTCAGCC
CCCACACGCCGCCCTGCGGTTTTGGACTGTAAAATAAGGGTGTAATAACTTGGCTGATTGTAACCCCGCT
AACCACTGCGGTCAAACCACTTGCCCACAAAACCACTAATGGCACCCCGGGGAATACCTGCATAAGTAGG
TGGGCGGGCCAAGATAGGGGCGCGATTGCTGCGATCTGGAGGACAAATTACACACACTTGCGCCTGAGCG
CCAAGCACAGGGTTGTTGGTCCTCATATTCACGAGGTCGCTGAGAGCACGGTGGGCTAATGTTGCCATGG
GTAGCATATACTACCCAAATATCTGGATAGCATATGCTATCCTAATCTATATCTGGGTAGCATAGGCTAT
CCTAATCTATATCTGGGTAGCATATGCTATCCTAATCTATATCTGGGTAGTATATGCTATCCTAATTTAT
ATCTGGGTAGCATAGGCTATCCTAATCTATATCTGGGTAGCATATGCTATCCTAATCTATATCTGGGTAG
TATATGCTATCCTAATCTGTATCCGGGTAGCATATGCTATCCTAATAGAGATTAGGGTAGTATATGCTAT
CCTAATTTATATCTGGGTAGCATATACTACCCAAATATCTGGATAGCATATGCTATCCTAATCTATATCT
GGGTAGCATATGCTATCCTAATCTATATCTGGGTAGCATAGGCTATCCTAATCTATATCTGGGTAGCATA
TGCTATCCTAATCTATATCTGGGTAGTATATGCTATCCTAATTTATATCTGGGTAGCATAGGCTATCCTA
ATCTATATCTGGGTAGCATATGCTATCCTAATCTATATCTGGGTAGTATATGCTATCCTAATCTGTATCC
GGGTAGCATATGCTATCCTCATGATAAGCTGTCAAACATGAGAATTTTCTTGAAGACGAAAGGGCCTCGT
GATACGCCTATTTTTATAGGTTAATGTCATGATAATAATGGTTTCTTAGACGTCAGGTGGCACTTTTCGG
GGAAATGTGCGCGGAACCCCTATTTGTTTATTTTTCTAAATACATTCAAATATGTATCCGCTCATGAGAC
AATAACCCTGATAAATGCTTCAATAATATTGAAAAAGGAAGAGTATGAGTATTCAACATTTCCGTGTCGC
CCTTATTCCCTTTTTTGCGGCATTTTGCCTTCCTGTTTTTGCTCACCCAGAAACGCTGGTGAAAGTAAAA
GATGCTGAAGATCAGTTGGGTGCACGAGTGGGTTACATCGAACTGGATCTCAACAGCGGTAAGATCCTTG
AGAGTTTTCGCCCCGAAGAACGTTTTCCAATGATGAGCACTTTTAAAGTTCTGCTATGTGGCGCGGTATT
ATCCCGTGTTGACGCCGGGCAAGAGCAACTCGGTCGCCGCATACACTATTCTCAGAATGACTTGGTTGAG
TACTCACCAGTCACAGAAAAGCATCTTACGGATGGCATGACAGTAAGAGAATTATGCAGTGCTGCCATAA
CCATGAGTGATAACACTGCGGCCAACTTACTTCTGACAACGATCGGAGGACCGAAGGAGCTAACCGCTTT
TTTGCACAACATGGGGGATCATGTAACTCGCCTTGATCGTTGGGAACCGGAGCTGAATGAAGCCATACCA
AACGACGAGCGTGACACCACGATGCCTGCAGCAATGGCAACAACGTTGCGCAAACTATTAACTGGCGAAC
TACTTACTCTAGCTTCCCGGCAACAATTAATAGACTGGATGGAGGCGGATAAAGTTGCAGGACCACTTCT
GCGCTCGGCCCTTCCGGCTGGCTGGTTTATTGCTGATAAATCTGGAGCCGGTGAGCGTGGGTCTCGCGGT
ATCATTGCAGCACTGGGGCCAGATGGTAAGCCCTCCCGTATCGTAGTTATCTACACGACGGGGAGTCAGG
CAACTATGGATGAACGAAATAGACAGATCGCTGAGATAGGTGCCTCACTGATTAAGCATTGGTAACTGTC
AGACCAAGTTTACTCATATATACTTTAGATTGATTTAAAACTTCATTTTTAATTTAAAAGGATCTAGGTG
AAGATCCTTTTTGATAATCTCATGACCAAAATCCCTTAACGTGAGTTTTCGTTCCACTGAGCGTCAGACC
CCGTAGAAAAGATCAAAGGATCTTCTTGAGATCCTTTTTTTCTGCGCGTAATCTGCTGCTTGCAAACAAA
AAAACCACCGCTACCAGCGGTGGTTTGTTTGCCGGATCAAGAGCTACCAACTCTTTTTCCGAAGGTAACT
GGCTTCAGCAGAGCGCAGATACCAAATACTGTTCTTCTAGTGTAGCCGTAGTTAGGCCACCACTTCAAGA
ACTCTGTAGCACCGCCTACATACCTCGCTCTGCTAATCCTGTTACCAGTGGCTGCTGCCAGTGGCGATAA
GTCGTGTCTTACCGGGTTGGACTCAAGACGATAGTTACCGGATAAGGCGCAGCGGTCGGGCTGAACGGGG
GGTTCGTGCACACAGCCCAGCTTGGAGCGAACGACCTACACCGAACTGAGATACCTACAGCGTGAGCTAT
GAGAAAGCGCCACGCTTCCCGAAGGGAGAAAGGCGGACAGGTATCCGGTAAGCGGCAGGGTCGGAACAGG
AGAGCGCACGAGGGAGCTTCCAGGGGGAAACGCCTGGTATCTTTATAGTCCTGTCGGGTTTCGCCACCTC
TGACTTGAGCGTCGATTTTTGTGATGCTCGTCAGGGGGGCGGAGCCTATGGAAAAACGCCAGCAACGCGG
CCTTTTTACGGTTCCTGGCCTTTTGCTGGCCTTTTGCTCACATGTTCTTTCCTGCGTTATCCCCTGATTC
TGTGGATAACCGTATTACCGCCTTTGAGTGAGCTGATACCGCTCGCCGCAGCCGAACGACCGAGCGCAGC
GAGTCAGTGAGCGAGGAAGCGGAAGAGCGCCCAATACGCAAACCGCCTCTCCCCGCGCGTTGGCCGATTC
ATTAATGCAGCTGGCACGACAGGTTTCCCGACTGGAAAGCGGGCAGTGAGCGCAACGCAATTAATGTGAG
TTAGCTCACTCATTAGGCACCCCAGGCTTTACACTTTATGCTTCCGGCTCGTATGTTGTGTGGAATTGTG
AGCGGATAACAATTTCACACAGGAAACAGCTATGACCATGATTACGCCAAGCTCTAGCTAGAGGTCGACC
AATTCTCATGTTTGACAGCTTATCATCGCAGATCCGGGCAACGTTGTTGCCATTGCTGCAGGCGCAGAAC
TGGTAGGTATGGAAGATCTATACATTGAATCAATATTGGCAATTAGCCATATTAGTCATTGGTTATATAG
CATAAATCAATATTGGCTATTGGCCATTGCATACGTTGTATCTATATCATAATATGTACATTTATATTGG
CTCATGTCCAATATGACCGCCATGTTGACATTGATTATTGACTAGTTATTAATAGTAATCAATTACGGGG
TCATTAGTTCATAGCCCATATATGGAGTTCCGCGTTACATAACTTACGGTAAATGGCCCGCCTGGCTGAC
CGCCCAACGACCCCCGCCCATTGACGTCAATAATGACGTATGTTCCCATAGTAACGCCAATAGGGACTTT
CCATTGACGTCAATGGGTGGAGTATTTACGGTAAACTGCCCACTTGGCAGTACATCAAGTGTATCATATG
CCAAGTCCGCCCCCTATTGACGTCAATGACGGTAAATGGCCCGCCTGGCATTATGCCCAGTACATGACCT
TACGGGACTTTCCTACTTGGCAGTACATCTACGTATTAGTCATCGCTATTACCATGGTGATGCGGTTTTG
GCAGTACACCAATGGGCGTGGATAGCGGTTTGACTCACGGGGATTTCCAAGTCTCCACCCCATTGACGTC
AATGGGAGTTTGTTTTGGCACCAAAATCAACGGGACTTTCCAAAATGTCGTAATAACCCCGCCCCGTTGA
CGCAAATGGGCGGTAGGCGTGTACGGTGGGAGGTCTATATAAGCAGAGCTCGTTTAGTGAACCGTCAGAT
CCTCACTCTCTTCCGCATCGCTGTCTGCGAGGGCCAGCTGTTGGGCTCGCGGTTGAGGACAAACTCTTCG
CGGTCTTTCCAGTACTCTTGGATCGGAAACCCGTCGGCCTCCGAACGGTACTCCGCCACCGAGGGACCTG
AGCGAGTCCGCATCGACCGGATCGGAAAACCTCTCGAGAAAGGCGTCTAACCAGTCACAGTCGCAAGGTA
GGCTGAGCACCGTGGCGGGCGGCAGCGGGTGGCGGTCGGGGTTGTTTCTGGCGGAGGTGCTGCTGATGAT
GTAATTAAAGTAGGCGGTCTTGAGACGGCGGATGGTCGAGGTGAGGTGTGGCAGGCTTGAGATCCAGCTG
TTGGGGTGAGTACTCCCTCTCAAAAGCGGGCATTACTTCTGCGCTAAGATTGTCAGTTTCCAAAAACGAG
GAGGATTTGATATTCACCTGGCCCGATCTGGCCATACACTTGAGTGACAATGACATCCACTTTGCCTTTC
TCTCCACAGGTGTCCACTCCCAGGTCCAAGTTTAAACTGCGGCCGCCACCATGGCCTTCACCTTCACCAG
CCGGTGCCTGGCCCTGTTCCTGCTGCTGAACCACCCCACCCCCATCCTGCCCGCCTTCAGCAACCAGACC
TACCCCACCATCGAGCCCAAGCCCTTTCTGTACGTCGTGGGCCGGAAGAAAATGATGGACGCCCAGTACA
AGTGCTACGACCGGATGCAGCAGCTGCCTGCCTACCAGGGCGAGGGCCCCTACTGCAACAGAACCTGGGA
CGGCTGGCTGTGCTGGGATGATACCCCTGCCGGCGTGCTGTCCTACCAGTTCTGCCCCGACTACTTCCCC
GACTTCGACCCCAGCGAGAAAGTGACCAAGTACTGCGACGAGAAGGGCGTGTGGTTCAAGCACCCCGAGA
ACAACCGGACCTGGTCCAACTACACCATGTGCAACGCCTTCACCCCCGAGAAGCTGAAGAACGCCTACGT
GCTGTACTACGGCGCGCC
