>Addgene plasmid #53412 | CALCR-bio-His | addgene partial sequence | sequence record 93987 | pMT2-F 5'-TTGCCTTTCTCTCCACAGGT-3'
CGGCCGCCACCATGGCCTTCACCTTCACCAGCCGGTGCCTGGCCCTGTTCCTGCTGCTGAACCACCCCAC
CCCCATCCTGCCCGCCTTCAGCAACCAGACCTACCCCACCATCGAGCCCAAGCCCTTTCTGTACGTCGTG
GGCCGGAAGAAAATGATGGACGCCCAGTACAAGTGCTACGACCGGATGCAGCAGCTGCCTGCCTACCAGG
GCGAGGGCCCCTACTGCAACAGAACCTGGGACGGCTGGCTGTGCTGGGATGATACCCCTGCCGGCGTGCT
GTCCTACCAGTTCTGCCCCGACTACTTCCCCGACTTCGACCCCAGCGAGAAAGTGACCAAGTACTGCGAC
GAGAAGGGCGTGTGGTTCAAGCACCCCGAGAACAACCGGACCTGGTCCAACTACACCATGTGCAACGCCT
TCACCCCCGAGAAGCTGAAGAACGCCTACGTGCTGTACTACGGCGCGCCGTCGACCTCCATCACGGCCTA
TAAGAGTGAGGGGGAGTCAGCGGAGTTCTCCTTCCCACTCAACCTTGGAGAGGAAAGCCTGCAGGGAGAG
TTGAGATGGAAGGCAGAGAAGGCTCCTTCTTCCCAGTCCTGGATCACCTTCTCCCTAAAGAACCAAAAGG
TGTCTGTGCAGAAGTCTACTAGCAACCCCAAGTTCCAGCTGTCCGAAACGCTCCCACTCACCCTTCAGAT
ACCCCAGGTCTCCCTTCAGTTTGCTGGTTCTGGCAACCTGACCCTGACTCTGGACAGAGGGATACTGTAT
CAGGAAGTGAACCTGGTGGTGATGAAAGTGACTCAGCCCGACAGCAACACTTTGACCTGTGAGGTGATGG
GACCCACCTCACCCAAGATGAGACTGATCTTGAAGCAGGAGAATCAGGAGGCCAGGGTCTCCAGGCAGGA
