>Addgene plasmid #53412 | CALCR-bio-His | addgene partial sequence | sequence record 94125 | rb_glob_PA_term-R 5'-CCCATATGTCCTTCCGAGTG-3'
AATAAATTTCCTTTATTAGCCAGAGGTCGAGGTCGGGGGATCCTTAATTAATCACGTGTCTAGACTCAAT
GGTGGTGATGGTGGTGGGGGCCCAGAGGGGCCAGAGGAGGCAGGTTCCTGTCCCTGTGGTTCCACAGCAT
CTTCTGGGCGTCCAGGATGTGGTGCAGGCTGCCGGAATTCAACCCTTTGGATAAAACCTGGATCTTGGAG
TCCATCTTGACCTCTTCACCTTCACTCAGTAGACATTGCCACACCCCTGCTTCAGGGGCCTGCACTTGAA
TCACTTTCTCCTGCCTGGAGACCCTGGCCTCCTGATTCTCCTGCTTCAAGATCAGTCTCATCTTGGGTGA
GGTGGGTCCCATCACCTCACAGGTCAAAGTGTTGCTGTCGGGCTGAGTCACTTTCATCACCACCAGGTTC
ACTTCCTGATACAGTATCCCTCTGTCCAGAGTCAGGGTCAGGTTGCCAGAACCAGCAAACTGAAGGGAGA
CCTGGGGTATCTGAAGGGTGAGTGGGAGCGTTTCGGACAGCTGGAACTTGGGGTTGCTAGTAGACTTCTG
CACAGACACCTTTTGGTTCTTTAGGGAGAAGGTGATCCAGGACTGGGAAGAAGGAGCCTTCTCTGCCTTC
CATCTCAACTCTCCCTGCAGGCTTTCCTCTCCAAGGTTGAGTGGGAAGGAGAACTCCGCTGACTCCCCCT
CACTCTTATAGGCCGTGATGGAGGTCGACGGCGCGCCGTAGTACAGCACGTAGGCGTTCTTCAGCTTCTC
GGGGGTGAAGGCGTTGCACATGGTGTAGTTGGACCAGGTCCGGTTGTTCTCGGGGTGCTTGAACCACACG
CCCTTCTCGTCGCAGTACTTGGTCACTT
